Addgene plasmid #211079: pNLF1-N_SKIC8:1-305
Purpose: Mammalian expression of full-length human SKIC8. N-terminal NanoLuc luciferase tag.
Depositing lab: Cheryl Arrowsmith. Depositing organization: University of Toronto. Publication: A Target Class Ligandability Evaluation of WD40 Repeat-Containing Proteins. Ackloo S, Li F, Szewczyk M, Seitova A, Loppnau P, Zeng H, Xu J, Ahmad S, Arnautova YA, Baghaie AJ, Beldar S, Bolotokova A, Centrella PA, Chau I, Clark MA, Cuozzo JW, Dehghani-Tafti S, Disch JS, Dong A, Dumas A, Feng JA, Ghiabi P, Gibson E, Gilmer J, Goldman B, Green SR, Guie MA, Guilinger JP, Harms N, Herasymenko O, Houliston S, Hutchinson A, Kearnes S, Keefe AD, Kimani SW, Kramer T, Kutera M, Kwak HA, Lento C, Li Y, Liu J, Loup J, Machado RAC, Mulhern CJ, Perveen S, Righetto GL, Riley P, Shrestha S, Sigel EA, Silva M, Sintchak MD, Slakman BL, Taylor RD, Thompson J, Torng W, Underkoffler C, von Rechenberg M, Walsh RT, Watson I, Wilson DJ, Wolf E, Yadav M, Yazdi AK, Zhang J, Zhang Y, Santhakumar V, Edwards AM, Barsyte-Lovejoy D, Schapira M, Brown PJ, Halabelian L, Arrowsmith CH. J Med Chem. 2025 Jan 23;68(2):1092-1112. doi: 10.1021/acs.jmedchem.4c02010. Epub 2024 Nov 4. PubMed 39495097.
Backbone
  Vector backbone: pNLF1-N
  Backbone manufacturer: Promega
  Vector type: Mammalian Expression
  Selectable markers: Hygromycin
Growth in bacteria
  Bacterial resistance: Ampicillin, 100 μg/mL
  Growth temperature: 37°C
  Growth strain: DH5alpha
  Copy number: High Copy
Gene/Insert
  Gene/Insert name: SKIC8:M1-I305 (alt name: WDR61)
  Species: H. sapiens (human)
  Insert size (bp): 915
  Mutation: wild type
  Entrez Gene: SKIC8 (a.k.a. REC14, SKI8, WDR61)
  Promoter: CMV
  Tag / fusion protein: NanoLuc luciferase (N terminal on insert)
  Cloning method: Ligation Independent Cloning
  Sequencing primers: 5′ gtaaccatcaacggagtgac; 3′ tatcatgtctgctcgaagc
Resource information
  A portion of this plasmid was derived from a plasmid made by: Mammalian Gene Collection (BC010080)
Terms and licenses: Academic/Nonprofit Terms; Industry Terms: Not Available to Industry
Depositor comments: 5' Cloning Site: EcoR1 (not destroyed), 3' Cloning Site: Xba1 (not destroyed). N terminal tag: mvftledfvgdwrqtagynldqvleqggvsslfqnlgvsvtpiqrivlsgenglkidihviipyeglsgdqmgqiekifkvvypvddhhfkvilhygtlvidgvtpnmidyfgrpyegiavfdgkkitvtgtlwngnkiiderlinpdgsllfrvtingvtgwrlcerilagssgaiasef.
How to cite: pNLF1-N_SKIC8:1-305 was a gift from Cheryl Arrowsmith (Addgene plasmid # 211079 ; http://n2t.net/addgene:211079 ; RRID:Addgene_211079)
