[The description below was written by a language model from this plasmid's Addgene catalogue record and pLannotate feature annotations shown in this document.]
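Description:
pNLF1-N_SKIC8:1-305 is a mammalian expression plasmid built on the Promega pNLF1-N backbone that produces full-length, wild-type human SKIC8 (also known as WDR61, SKI8 or REC14; residues M1 to I305, a 915 bp insert) fused at its N-terminus to NanoLuc luciferase. Transcription is driven by the human cytomegalovirus immediate-early enhancer and promoter, followed by a chimeric β-globin/immunoglobulin intron that promotes efficient mRNA processing, and a T7 promoter lies just upstream of the reading frame, which would allow in vitro transcription. The human codon-optimized NanoLuc coding sequence leads through a short linker into the SKIC8 open reading frame, and the transcript is terminated by an SV40 polyadenylation signal. The insert was introduced by ligation-independent cloning between EcoRI and XbaI sites that remain intact, and part of it derives from a Mammalian Gene Collection cDNA clone. The automated annotation labels only a fragment of WDR61, but the space between the tag and the downstream elements is consistent with the complete insert stated in the catalogue entry. Several other short fragment hits (SET1, T7 terminator, large T antigen, M13 ori, bom, tnpA) appear to be backbone remnants rather than functional parts.

In bacteria the plasmid replicates from a high-copy ColE1/pUC-type origin, is selected with ampicillin via β-lactamase, and carries a cer site that helps keep plasmids monomeric. For mammalian cells, an SV40 early promoter drives the hygromycin phosphotransferase gene with a synthetic poly(A) signal, allowing hygromycin selection of stable transfectants. SKIC8 is a WD40-repeat protein and a component of the PAF1 complex. The construct was deposited with a study assessing the ligandability of WD40-repeat proteins, although the record does not specify the assay in which the luminescent fusion was used.
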