Features (pLannotate 1.2.2; 20 found; start..end, strand, type, name):
    140..517     +  enhancer       CMV enhancer: human cytomegalovirus immediate early enhancer
    519..718     +  promoter       CMV promoter: human cytomegalovirus (CMV) immediate early promoter
    857..989     +  intron         chimeric intron: chimera between introns from human β-globin and immunoglobulin heavy chain genes
   1033..1051    +  promoter       T7 promoter: promoter for bacteriophage T7 RNA polymerase
   1065..1577    +  CDS            Nluc: NanoLuc® luciferase human codon-optimized
   1608..2060    +  CDS            WDR61 (fragment) (sequence withheld): WDR61_HUMAN - Experimental evidence at protein level: Swiss-Prot protein existence level 1. Component of the PAF1 complex (PAF1C) which has multiple functions during transcription by RNA polymerase II and is implicated in regulation of development and maintenance of embryonic stem cell pluripotency. PAF1C associates with RNA polymerase II through interaction with POLR2A CTD non-phosphorylated and 'Ser-2'- and 'Ser- 5'-phosphorylated forms and is involved in transcriptional elongation, acting both independently and synergistically with TCEA1 and in cooperation with the DSIF complex and HTATSF1.
   2571..2596    +  CDS            SET1 (fragment): solubility-enhancement tag derived from T7 phage gene 10B
   2604..2620    +  terminator     T7 terminator (fragment): transcription terminator for bacteriophage T7 RNA polymerase
   2640..2761    -  polyA_signal   SV40 poly(A) signal: SV40 polyadenylation signal
   2784..2852    -  CDS            large T antigen (fragment): large T antigen from SV40 (simian virus 40)
   2857..2889    +  rep_origin     M13 ori (fragment): M13 bacteriophage origin of replication; arrow indicates direction of (+) strand synthesis
   2890..2941    -  misc_feature   bom (fragment): basis of mobility region from pBR322
   3006..3363    +  promoter       SV40 promoter: SV40 enhancer and early promoter
   3394..4416    +  CDS            hph: KHYB_ECOLX - Experimental evidence at protein level: Swiss-Prot protein existence level 1. The aminoglycoside phosphotransferases achieve inactivation of their antibiotic substrates by phosphorylation. Only phosphorylates hygromycin and closely related compounds such as demethyl analogs and destomycin. From Escherichia coli.
   4455..4503    +  polyA_signal   poly(A) signal: synthetic polyadenylation signal
   4524..4616    -  CDS            tnpA (fragment): TN5P_ECOLX - Also known as tnp. Experimental evidence at protein level: Swiss-Prot protein existence level 1. Mediates transposition of transposon Tn5 by a 'cut and paste' mechanism. First, the monomeric transposase binds the 19 bp inverted DNA repeats flanking the transposon. Then, dimerization of the DNA- bound transposase creates a synaptic DNA complex. After nicking of the first DNA strand, excision of the transposon proceeds through a series of intermediates. The transposase then mediates the insertion of the transposon at a new site by strand transfer. The activity of the wild- type tran
   4659..4763    +  promoter       AmpR promoter: bla
   4764..5624    +  CDS            AmpR: β-lactamase; bla; confers resistance to ampicillin, carbenicillin, and related antibiotics
   5782..6370    -  rep_origin     ori: high-copy-number ColE1/pMB1/pBR322/pUC origin of replication
   6486..6769    +  misc_feature   cer region: ColE1-derived recombination site that helps to maintain plasmids as monomers
>Addgene plasmid #211079 | pNLF1-N_SKIC8:1-305 | addgene full sequence | sequence record 425957 | Addgene NGS Result
TCAATATTGGCCATTAGCCATATTATTCATTGGTTATATAGCATAAATCAATATTGGCTATTGGCCATTG
CATACGTTGTATCTATATCATAATATGTACATTTATATTGGCTCATGTCCAATATGACCGCCATGTTGGC
ATTGATTATTGACTAGTTATTAATAGTAATCAATTACGGGGTCATTAGTTCATAGCCCATATATGGAGTT
CCGCGTTACATAACTTACGGTAAATGGCCCGCCTGGCTGACCGCCCAACGACCCCCGCCCATTGACGTCA
ATAATGACGTATGTTCCCATAGTAACGCCAATAGGGACTTTCCATTGACGTCAATGGGTGGAGTATTTAC
GGTAAACTGCCCACTTGGCAGTACATCAAGTGTATCATATGCCAAGTCCGCCCCCTATTGACGTCAATGA
CGGTAAATGGCCCGCCTGGCATTATGCCCAGTACATGACCTTACGGGACTTTCCTACTTGGCAGTACATC
TACGTATTAGTCATCGCTATTACCATGGTGATGCGGTTTTGGCAGTACACCAATGGGCGTGGATAGCGGT
TTGACTCACGGGGATTTCCAAGTCTCCACCCCATTGACGTCAATGGGAGTTTGTTTTGGCACCAAAATCA
ACGGGACTTTCCAAAATGTCGTAATAACCCCGCCCCGTTGACGCAAATGGGCGGTAGGCGTGTACGGTGG
GAGGTCTATATAAGCAGAGCTGGTTTAGTGAACCGTCAGATCACTAGAAGCTTTATTGCGGTAGTTTATC
ACAGTTAAATTGCTAACGCAGTCAGTGCTTCTGACACAACAGTCTCGAACTTAAGCTGCAGAAGTTGGTC
GTGAGGCACTGGGCAGGTAAGTATCAAGGTTACAAGACAGGTTTAAGGAGACCAATAGAAACTGGGCTTG
TCGAGACAGAGAAGACTCTTGCGTTTCTGATAGGCACCTATTGGTCTTACTGACATCCACTTTGCCTTTC
TCTCCACAGGTGTCCACTCCCAGTTCAATTACAGCTCTTAAGGCTAGAGTATTAATACGACTCACTATAG
GGCTAGCGCTCACCATGGTCTTCACACTCGAAGATTTCGTTGGGGACTGGCGACAGACAGCCGGCTACAA
CCTGGACCAAGTCCTTGAACAGGGAGGTGTGTCCAGTTTGTTTCAGAATCTCGGGGTGTCCGTAACTCCG
ATCCAAAGGATTGTCCTGAGCGGTGAAAATGGGCTGAAGATCGACATCCATGTCATCATCCCGTATGAAG
GTCTGAGCGGCGACCAAATGGGCCAGATCGAAAAAATTTTTAAGGTGGTGTACCCTGTGGATGATCATCA
CTTTAAGGTGATCCTGCACTATGGCACACTGGTAATCGACGGGGTTACGCCGAACATGATCGACTATTTC
GGACGGCCGTATGAAGGCATCGCCGTGTTCGACGGCAAAAAGATCACTGTAACAGGGACCCTGTGGAACG
GCAACAAAATTATCGACGAGCGCCTGATCAACCCCGACGGCTCCCTGCTGTTCCGAGTAACCATCAACGG
AGTGACCGGCTGGCGGCTGTGCGAACGCATTCTGGCGGGCTCGAGCGGCGCGATCGCTTCCGAATTC
[915 nt withheld, positions 1608-2522]
TAATAATCTAGATTTGGGCCCAATTCCTGCAGGATTTTGCGGCCGCTTGCTGAGTTGGCTGCTGCCACCG
CTGAGCAATAACTAGCATAACCCCTTGGCCGCTTCGAGCAGACATGATAAGATACATTGATGAGTTTGGA
CAAACCACAACTAGAATGCAGTGAAAAAAATGCTTTATTTGTGAAATTTGTGATGCTATTGCTTTATTTG
TAACCATTATAAGCTGCAATAAACAAGTTAACAACAACAATTGCATTCATTTTATGTTTCAGGTTCAGGG
GGAGATGTGGGAGGTTTTTTTAAGCAAGTAAAACCTCTACAAATGTGGTAAAATCGAATTTTAACAAAAT
ATTAACGCTTACAATTTCCTGATGCGGTATTTTCTCCTTACGCATCTGTGCGGTATTTCACACCGCATAC
GCGGATCTGCGCAGCACCATGGCCTGAAATAACCTCTGAAAGAGGAACTTGGTTAGGTACCTTCTGAGGC
GGAAAGAACCAGCTGTGGAATGTGTGTCAGTTAGGGTGTGGAAAGTCCCCAGGCTCCCCAGCAGGCAGAA
GTATGCAAAGCATGCATCTCAATTAGTCAGCAACCAGGTGTGGAAAGTCCCCAGGCTCCCCAGCAGGCAG
AAGTATGCAAAGCATGCATCTCAATTAGTCAGCAACCATAGTCCCGCCCCTAACTCCGCCCATCCCGCCC
CTAACTCCGCCCAGTTCCGCCCATTCTCCGCCCCATGGCTGACTAATTTTTTTTATTTATGCAGAGGCCG
AGGCCGCCTCGGCCTCTGAGCTATTCCAGAAGTAGTGAGGAGGCTTTTTTGGAGGCCTAGGCTTTTGCAA
AAAGCTCGATTCTTCTGACACTAGCGCCACCATGAAGAAGCCCGAACTCACCGCTACCAGCGTTGAAAAA
TTTCTCATCGAGAAGTTCGACAGTGTGAGCGACCTGATGCAGTTGTCGGAGGGCGAAGAGAGCCGAGCCT
TCAGCTTCGATGTCGGCGGACGCGGCTATGTACTGCGGGTGAATAGCTGCGCTGATGGCTTCTACAAAGA
CCGCTACGTGTACCGCCACTTCGCCAGCGCTGCACTACCCATCCCCGAAGTGTTGGACATCGGCGAGTTC
AGCGAGAGCCTGACATACTGCATCAGTAGACGCGCCCAAGGCGTTACTCTCCAAGACCTCCCCGAAACAG
AGCTGCCTGCTGTGTTACAGCCTGTCGCCGAAGCTATGGATGCTATTGCCGCCGCCGACCTCAGTCAAAC
CAGCGGCTTCGGCCCATTCGGGCCCCAAGGCATCGGCCAGTACACAACCTGGCGGGATTTCATTTGCGCC
ATTGCTGATCCCCATGTCTACCACTGGCAGACCGTGATGGACGACACCGTGTCCGCCAGCGTAGCTCAAG
CCCTGGACGAACTGATGCTGTGGGCCGAAGACTGTCCCGAGGTGCGCCACCTCGTCCATGCCGACTTCGG
CAGCAACAACGTCCTGACCGACAACGGCCGCATCACCGCCGTAATCGACTGGTCCGAAGCTATGTTCGGG
GACAGTCAGTACGAGGTGGCCAACATCTTCTTCTGGCGGCCCTGGCTGGCTTGCATGGAGCAGCAGACTC
GCTACTTCGAGCGCCGGCATCCCGAGCTGGCCGGCAGCCCTCGTCTGCGAGCCTACATGCTGCGCATCGG
CCTGGATCAGCTCTACCAGAGCCTCGTGGACGGCAACTTCGACGATGCTGCCTGGGCTCAAGGCCGCTGC
GATGCCATCGTCCGCAGCGGGGCCGGCACCGTCGGTCGCACACAAATCGCTCGCCGGAGCGCAGCCGTAT
GGACCGACGGCTGCGTCGAGGTGCTGGCCGACAGCGGCAACCGCCGGCCCAGTACACGACCGCGCGCTAA
GGAGGTAGGTCGAGTTTAGACTCTAGCCATCACGATGGCCGCAATAAAATATCTTTATTTTCATTACATC
TGTGTGTTGGTTTTTTGTGTGAATCGATAGCGATAAGGATCCTCTTTGCGCTTGCGTTTTCCCTTGTCCA
GATAGCCCAGTAGCTGACATTCATCCGGGGTCAGCACCGTTTCTGCGGACTGGCTTTCTACGTAATGGTT
TCTTAGACGTCAGGTGGCACTTTTCGGGGAAATGTGCGCGGAACCCCTATTTGTTTATTTTTCTAAATAC
ATTCAAATATGTATCCGCTCATGAGACAATAACCCTGATAAATGCTTCAATAATATTGAAAAAGGAAGAG
TATGAGTATTCAACATTTCCGTGTCGCCCTTATTCCCTTTTTTGCGGCATTTTGCCTTCCTGTTTTTGCT
CACCCAGAAACGCTGGTGAAAGTAAAAGATGCTGAAGATCAGTTGGGTGCACGAGTGGGTTACATCGAAC
TGGATCTCAACAGCGGTAAGATCCTTGAGAGTTTTCGCCCCGAAGAACGTTTTCCAATGATGAGCACTTT
CAAAGTTCTGCTATGTGGCGCGGTATTATCCCGTATTGACGCCGGGCAAGAGCAACTCGGTCGCCGCATA
CACTATTCTCAGAATGACTTGGTTGAGTACTCACCAGTCACAGAAAAGCATCTTACGGATGGCATGACAG
TAAGAGAATTATGCAGTGCTGCCATAACCATGAGTGATAACACTGCGGCCAACTTACTTCTGACAACTAT
CGGAGGACCGAAGGAGCTAACCGCTTTTTTGCACAACATGGGGGATCATGTAACTCGCCTTGATCGTTGG
GAACCGGAGCTGAATGAAGCCATACCAAACGACGAGCGTGACACCACGATGCCTGTAGCAATGGCAACAA
CGTTGCGCAAACTATTAACTGGCGAACTACTTACTCTAGCTTCCCGGCAACAATTAATAGACTGGATGGA
GGCGGATAAAGTTGCAGGACCACTTCTGCGCTCGGCCCTTCCGGCTGGCTGGTTTATTGCTGATAAATCT
GGAGCCGGTGAGCGTGGGTCTCGCGGTATCATTGCAGCACTGGGGCCAGATGGTAAGCCCTCCCGTATCG
TAGTTATCTACACGACGGGGAGTCAGGCAACTATGGATGAACGAAATAGACAGATCGCTGAGATAGGTGC
CTCACTGATTAAGCATTGGTAATTCGAAATGACCGACCAAGCGACGCCCAACCGGTATCAGCTCACTCAA
AGGCGGTAATACGGTTATCCACAGAATCAGGGGATAACGCAGGAAAGAACATGTGAGCAAAAGGCCAGCA
AAAGGCCAGGAACCGTAAAAAGGCCGCGTTGCTGGCGTTTTTCCATAGGCTCCGCCCCCCTGACGAGCAT
CACAAAAATCGACGCTCAAGTCAGAGGTGGCGAAACCCGACAGGACTATAAAGATACCAGGCGTTTCCCC
CTGGAAGCTCCCTCGTGCGCTCTCCTGTTCCGACCCTGCCGCTTACCGGATACCTGTCCGCCTTTCTCCC
TTCGGGAAGCGTGGCGCTTTCTCATAGCTCACGCTGTAGGTATCTCAGTTCGGTGTAGGTCGTTCGCTCC
AAGCTGGGCTGTGTGCACGAACCCCCCGTTCAGCCCGACCGCTGCGCCTTATCCGGTAACTATCGTCTTG
AGTCCAACCCGGTAAGACACGACTTATCGCCACTGGCAGCAGCCACTGGTAACAGGATTAGCAGAGCGAG
GTATGTAGGCGGTGCTACAGAGTTCTTGAAGTGGTGGCCTAACTACGGCTACACTAGAAGGACAGTATTT
GGTATCTGCGCTCTGCTGAAGCCAGTTACCTTCGGAAAAAGAGTTGGTAGCTCTTGATCCGGCAAACAAA
CCACCGCTGGTAGCGGTGGTTTTTTTGTTTGCAAGCAGCAGATTACGCGCAGAAAAAAAGGATTTCAAGA
AGATCCTTTGATCTTTTCTACGGGGTCTGACGCTCAGTGGAACGAAAACTCACGTTAAGGGATTTTGGTC
ATGAGATTATCAAAAAGGATCTTCACCTAGATCCTTTTATAGTCCGGAAATACAGGAACGCACGCTGGAT
GGCCCTTCGCTGGGATGGTGAAACCATGAAAAATGGCAGCTTCAGTGGATTAAGTGGGGGTAATGTGGCC
TGTACCCTCTGGTTGCATAGGTATTCATACGGTTAAAATTTATCAGGCGCGATTGCGGCAGTTTTTCGGG
TGGTTTGTTGCCATTTTTACCTGTCTGCTGCCGTGATCGCGCTGAACGCGTTTTAGCGGTGCGTACAATT
AAGGGATTATGGTAAATCCACTTACTGTCTGCCCTCGTAGCCATCGAGATAAACCGCAGTACTCCGGCCA
CGATGCGTCCGGCGTAGAGGATCGAGATCT
