>Addgene plasmid #211079 | pNLF1-N_SKIC8:1-305 | depositor partial sequence | sequence record 411638 | Insert sequence
[915 nt withheld, positions 1-915]
